Addgene plasmid #60029: pTRE-Tight-FLAG-CYLD-C601A
Purpose: CYLD (C601A) catalytic dead under control of Tet promoter with N-terminal FLAG tag
Depositing lab: Stephen Elledge. Depositing organization: Brigham and Women's Hospital. Publication: The tumor suppressor CYLD regulates entry into mitosis. Stegmeier F, Sowa ME, Nalepa G, Gygi SP, Harper JW, Elledge SJ. Proc Natl Acad Sci U S A. 2007 May 22. 104(21):8869-74. 10.1073/pnas.0703268104 PubMed 17495026.
Backbone
  Vector backbone: pENTR
  Backbone manufacturer: Life Technologies
  Backbone size w/o insert (bp): 2600
  Total vector size (bp): 3000
  Vector type: Mammalian Expression
Growth in bacteria
  Bacterial resistance: Ampicillin, 100 μg/mL
  Growth temperature: 37°C
  Growth strain: Top10
  Copy number: Unknown
Gene/Insert
  Gene/Insert name: Cylindromatosis
  Species: H. sapiens (human)
  Insert size (bp): 400
  Mutation: Cysteine 601 changed to Alanine
  Entrez Gene: CYLD (a.k.a. BRSS, CDMT, CYLD1, CYLDI, EAC, FTDALS8, MFT, MFT1, SBS, TEM, USPL2)
  Promoter: TRE
  Tag / fusion protein: FLAG (N terminal on insert)
  Cloning method: Restriction Enzyme; 5′ cloning site BamHI (not destroyed); 3′ cloning site SalI (not destroyed)
  Sequencing primers: 5′ TREF
Terms and licenses: Academic/Nonprofit Terms; Industry Terms: Not Available to Industry
How to cite: pTRE-Tight-FLAG-CYLD-C601A was a gift from Stephen Elledge (Addgene plasmid # 60029 ; http://n2t.net/addgene:60029 ; RRID:Addgene_60029)
