[The description below was written by a language model from this plasmid's Addgene catalogue record.]
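Description:
pTRE-Tight-FLAG-CYLD-C601A is a mammalian expression plasmid for tetracycline-regulated production of a catalytically inactive form of the human tumour suppressor CYLD (cylindromatosis), a deubiquitinating enzyme. The insert carries a cysteine-to-alanine substitution at position 601, described in the record as a catalytic-dead mutation, and is fused at its N terminus to a FLAG epitope for detection or immunoprecipitation with anti-FLAG antibodies. The coding sequence was placed between BamHI and SalI sites, both of which are retained, so the insert can be excised or exchanged.

Expression is driven by a TRE (tetracycline response element) promoter. A promoter of this type has little activity on its own and depends on a tetracycline-controlled transactivator (tTA or rtTA) supplied separately, for instance from a Tet-Off or Tet-On cell line or a co-transfected plasmid. This lets doxycycline switch the mutant protein on or off. The plasmid is propagated in E. coli under ampicillin selection. The record does not state the origin of replication, the copy number, or any mammalian selection marker.

Some catalogue fields are not consistent with one another. The backbone is listed as pENTR, whereas the plasmid name and ampicillin resistance point to a pTRE-Tight-type vector. The recorded insert size of 400 bp and total size of 3000 bp also look too small for a full-length CYLD coding sequence, so these figures should be treated with caution. No feature table was provided to resolve these points. The construct is suited to inducible expression of inactive CYLD as a control alongside the wild-type enzyme, and the associated study addressed the role of CYLD in mitotic entry.
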