>Addgene plasmid #60029 | pTRE-Tight-FLAG-CYLD-C601A | addgene partial sequence | sequence record 98938 | LNCX 5'-AGCTCGTTTAGTGAACCGTCAGATC-3'
CGGGGATCCATGGATTATAAAGATGACGACGATAAAATGAGTTCAGGCTTATGGAGCCAAGAAAAAGTCA
CTTCACCCTACTGGGAAGAGCGGATTTTTTACTTGCTTCTTCAAGAATGCAGCGTTACAGACAAACAAAC
ACAAAAGCTCCTTAAAGTACCGAAGGGAAGTATAGGACAGTATATTCAAGATCGTTCTGTGGGGCATTCA
AGGATTCCTTCTGCAAAAGGCAAGAAAAATCAGATTGGATTAAAAATTCTAGAGCAACCTCATGCAGTTC
TCTTTGTTGATGAAAAGGATGTTGTAGAGATAAATGAAAAGTTCACAGAGTTACTTTTGGCAATTACCAA
TTGTGAGGAGAGGTTCAGCCTGTTTAAAAACAGAAACAGACTAAGTAAAGGCCTCCAAATAGACGTGGGC
TGTCCTGTGAAAGTACAGCTGAGATCTGGGGAAGAAAAATTTCCTGGAGTTGTACGCTTCAGAGGACCCC
TGTTAGCAGAGAGGACAGTCTCCGGAATATTCTTTGGAGTTGAATTGCTGGAAGAAGGTCGTGGTCAAGG
TTTCACTGACGGGGTGTACCAAGGGAAACAGCTTTTTCAGTGTGATGAAGATTGTGGCGTGTTTGTTGCA
TTGGACAAGCTAGAACTCATAGAAGATGATGACACTGCATTGGAAAGTGATTACGCAGGTCCTGGGGACA
CAATGCAGGTCGAACTTCCTCCTTTGGAAATAAACTCCAGAGTTTCTTTGAAGGTTGGAGAAACAATAGA
ATCTGGAACAGTTATATTCTGTGATGTTTTGCCAGGAAAAGAAAGCTTAGGATATTTTGTTGGTGTGGAC
ATGGATAACCCTATTGGCAACTGGGATGGAAGATTTGATGG
