>Addgene plasmid #60029 | pTRE-Tight-FLAG-CYLD-C601A | addgene partial sequence | sequence record 98939 | SV40pA-R 5'-GAAATTTGTGATGCTATTGC-3'
ATAAACAAGTTAACAACAACAATTGCATTCATTTTATGTTTCAGGTTCAGGGGGAGGTGTGGGAGGTTTT
TTAAAGCAAGTAAAACCTCTACAAATGTGGTATGGCATGATTATGATCCTCTAGAGATATCGTCGACTTA
TTTGTACAAACTCATTGTTGGACTCTGGTACATGCACATATATGCATCACAAAGCAGTCTTCGTGCACAG
CCTTGGATTCTCCTGGAGTCCAAGGAATGCAGGTCTTCCAGAGACATCTTCAAGTACTCTCCTACTTCTG
GGCATGGGGTGACTTGAGGAATGTTGAAGCCATTCTGACCACCATCCCGATCGGCCATGCTGTCAAAGAA
GAGCCAGGCAGAATCGTCCTTCCCATACTTCACAAAAGCAACATAGTGGCTTGTTTCTATGCAGAGAACA
GCAAATAACTCCATATTCTGGCAAGGGATGCAGCCGTGTCTCCAGTCCCAGTCGGGTAAGTCTTTGGGAA
GTGACACTGGGTTATATTTATGATTCAGCCTCTTCGGATGAAGGTGGACTTGAGTGTTGCAGGTTTTACA
AAACTGCTTGATTTTTCCAGCTGAGATGTCCGGATCGTCGTAGCATTCTCTACACTCATACATTGCAAGC
CCTCCACATATCCGGCACTGTCTGGGAGTGTCTTCAAGTAAATCTGTTATATTTAATTCCAGAGAAGGAA
AAATTTTTTTAAATAGTTTAAAGTCTTTTCCAAATCGAGGCATCTGAATAATCAGACATGATGGTGCCTC
TGCAAATTTCAGGTTACTGTTGATAAAAGACCATTCTAACAACTGCTGAATTGTGGGAACGCCAACTTTC
TCATTTTTT
