>Addgene plasmid #60029 | pTRE-Tight-FLAG-CYLD-C601A | addgene partial sequence | sequence record 100324 | hCYLD-Rev 5'-ATACATTGCAAGCCCTCCAC-3'
AGTAAATCTGTTATATTTAATTCCAGAGAAGGAAAAATTTTTTTAAATAGTTTAAAGTCTTTTCCAAATC
GAGGCATCTGAATAATCAGACATGATGGTGCCTCTGCAAATTTCAGGTTACTGTTGATAAAAGACCATTC
TAACAACTGCTGAATTGTGGGAACGCCAACTTTCTCATTTTTTTCCATAAAAATTTGATAGAAGTAACAA
TCTTGTACCTTTTGACCTGCTGATCTTATTTTTAGCAAAGGTTCTACCCTTAAAATATGATGAAACAGAA
TATTCAAGAATTCCTCAGGATCTTTTTCTTCAGAGGTAAATCCTGATGCAGCCTCCACCTTTTCAAGTAT
TTTCCTCAGTTTCATAATTTTTGTGGCACACACATATCCATATATTCTCAGAGGATTAACAATTTCTGTC
CTCAGTAGCTCTTGGGTTTCACTATAATATTCTACATCGTTCTTTTCTTTGGGTCTAAGTAACACAGTGT
CCAGAACAGAACTAAAAGCAAATAAGCAGAATAAGGTTGAGTCTAAGTAAGCAGAATTGTAATGACCCTG
GATGCCTTTCTTCTTCCCAATCATTATCTCCAAGCCTTCTTTTTCCATTTTTGGTGGAGTATTTTCTTCT
ACTACTTCACTTAAGTAGCCTCCAAATGCTAAAGAGTTACAGCGCTCAATCTGATTGGAAACCGGCTGCA
ATGATGCAAACCTAGAGTCAGGCCTGCAGCTCTTCAGTTTCACAAACAGCGCCTTCTTCAGGGCACAGGT
GAAATACCGAGTGCCTCTGAAGGTTCCATCCGTACAGCCTGCACACTCATCTTCCAGTTCCAGTCCAGCG
AGCACTTCATTCAGTCCTGGTGGCTGACCGATCCAACGGATTACCCCATAGAAAGGAGGGTTCTCCTTAA
CTTCAG
